>Addgene plasmid #120827 | pcDNA3.2/2K-NS4B | depositor full sequence | sequence record 229598 | pcDNA3.2/2K-NS4B sequence 6360 bps
GACGGATCGGGAGATCTCCCGATCCCCTATGGTCGACTCTCAGTACAATCTGCTCTGATGCCGCATAGTT
AAGCCAGTATCTGCTCCCTGCTTGTGTGTTGGAGGTCGCTGAGTAGTGCGCGAGCAAAATTTAAGCTACA
ACAAGGCAAGGCTTGACCGACAATTGCATGAAGAATCTGCTTAGGGTTAGGCGTTTTGCGCTGCTTCGCG
ATGTACGGGCCAGATATACGCGTTGACATTGATTATTGACTAGTTATTAATAGTAATCAATTACGGGGTC
ATTAGTTCATAGCCCATATATGGAGTTCCGCGTTACATAACTTACGGTAAATGGCCCGCCTGGCTGACCG
CCCAACGACCCCCGCCCATTGACGTCAATAATGACGTATGTTCCCATAGTAACGCCAATAGGGACTTTCC
ATTGACGTCAATGGGTGGACTATTTACGGTAAACTGCCCACTTGGCAGTACATCAAGTGTATCATATGCC
AAGTACGCCCCCTATTGACGTCAATGACGGTAAATGGCCCGCCTGGCATTATGCCCAGTACATGACCTTA
TGGGACTTTCCTACTTGGCAGTACATCTACGTATTAGTCATCGCTATTACCATGGTGATGCGGTTTTGGC
AGTACATCAATGGGCGTGGATAGCGGTTTGACTCACGGGGATTTCCAAGTCTCCACCCCATTGACGTCAA
TGGGAGTTTGTTTTGGCACCAAAATCAACGGGACTTTCCAAAATGTCGTAACAACTCCGCCCCATTGACG
CAAATGGGCGGTAGGCGTGTACGGTGGGAGGTCTATATAAGCAGAGCTCTCTGGCTAACTAGAGAACCCA
CTGCTTACTGGCTTATCGAAATTAATACGACTCACTATAGGGAGACCCAAGCTGGCTAGTTAAGCTATCA
ACAAGTTTGTACAAAAAAGCAGGCTCCGAATTCGCCCTTAGGAGGACAGCTATGTCTCCCCAGGACAACC
AAATGGCAATCATCATCATGGTAGCAGTAGGTCTTCTGGGCTTGATTACCGCCAATGAACTCGGATGGTT
GGAGAGAACAAAGAGTGACCTAAGCCATCTAATGGGAAGGAGAGAGGAGGGAGCAACCATAGGATTCTCA
ATGGACATTGACCTGCGGCCAGCCTCAGCTTGGGCCATCTATGCTGCCTTGACAACTTTCATTACCCCAG
CCGTCCAACATGCAGTGACCACTTCATACAACAACTACTCCTTAATGGCGATGGCCACGCAAGCTGGAGT
GTTGTTTGGTATGGGCAAAGGGATGCCATTCTACGCATGGGACTTTGGAGTCCCGCTGCTAATGATAGGT
TGCTACTCACAATTAACACCCCTGACCCTAATAGTGGCCATCATTTTGCTCGTGGCGCACTACATGTACT
TGATCCCAGGGCTGCAGGCAGCAGCTGCGCGTGCTGCCCAGAAGAGAACGGCAGCTGGCATCATGAAGAA
CCCTGTTGTGGATGGAATAGTGGTGACTGACATTGACACAATGACAATTGACCCCCAAGTGGAGAAAAAG
ATGGGACAGGTGCTACTCATAGCAGTAGCAGTCTCCAGCGCCATACTGTCGCGGACCGCCTGGGGGTGGG
GGGAGGCTGGGGCCCTGATCACAGCCGCAACTTCCACTTTGTGGGAAGGCTCTCCGAACAAGTACTGGAA
CTCCTCTACAGCCACTTCACTGTGTAACATTTTTAGGGGAAGTTACTTGGCTGGAGCTTCTCTAATCTAC
ATAGTAACAAGAAACGCTGGCTTGGTCAAGAGACGTAAGGGCGAATTCGACCCAGCTTTCTTGTACAAAG
TGGTTGATCTAGAGGGCCCGCGGTTCGAAGGTAAGCCTATCCCTAACCCTCTCCTCGGTCTCGATTCTAC
GCGTACCGGTTAGTAATGAGTTTAAACGGGGGAGGCTAACTGAAACACGGAAGGAGACAATACCGGAAGG
AACCCGCGCTATGACGGCAATAAAAAGACAGAATAAAACGCACGGGTGTTGGGTCGTTTGTTCATAAACG
CGGGGTTCGGTCCCAGGGCTGGCACTCTGTCGATACCCCACCGAGACCCCATTGGGGCCAATACGCCCGC
GTTTCTTCCTTTTCCCCACCCCACCCCCCAAGTTCGGGTGAAGGCCCAGGGCTCGCAGCCAACGTCGGGG
CGGCAGGCCCTGCCATAGCAGATCTGCGCAGCTGGGGCTCTAGGGGGTATCCCC
[124 nt withheld, positions 2225-2348]
C
[32 nt withheld, positions 2350-2381]
CA
[57 nt withheld, positions 2384-2440]
A
[49 nt withheld, positions 2442-2490]
CCTTTGACGTTGGAGTCCACGTTCTTT
[37 nt withheld, positions 2518-2554]
ACCCTATCTCGGTCTATTCTTTTGATTTATAAGGGATTTTGGGGATTTCGGCCTATTGGTTAAAAAATGA
GCTGATTTAACAAAAATTTAACGCGAATTAATTCTGTGGAATGTGTGTCAGTTAGGGTGTGGAAAGTCCC
CAGGCTCCCCAGCAGGCAGAAGTATGCAAAGCATGCATCTCAATTAGTCAGCAACCAGGTGTGGAAAGTC
CCCAGGCTCCCCAGCAGGCAGAAGTATGCAAAGCATGCATCTCAATTAGTCAGCAACCATAGTCCCGCCC
CTAACTCCGCCCATCCCGCCCCTAACTCCGCCCAGTTCCGCCCATTCTCCGCCCCATGGCTGACTAATTT
TTTTTATTTATGCAGAGGCCGAGGCCGCCTCTGCCTCTGAGCTATTCCAGAAGTAGTGAGGAGGCTTTTT
TGGAGGCCTAGGCTTTTGCAAAAAGCTCCCGGGAGCTTGTATATCCATTTTCGGATCTGATCAAGAGACA
GGATGAGGATCGTTTCGCATGATTGAACAAGATGGATTGCACGCAGGTTCTCCGGCCGCTTGGGTGGAGA
GGCTATTCGGCTATGACTGGGCACAACAGACAATCGGCTGCTCTGATGCCGCCGTGTTCCGGCTGTCAGC
GCAGGGGCGCCCGGTTCTTTTTGTCAAGACCGACCTGTCCGGTGCCCTGAATGAACTGCAGGACGAGGCA
GCGCGGCTATCGTGGCTGGCCACGACGGGCGTTCCTTGCGCAGCTGTGCTCGACGTTGTCACTGAAGCGG
GAAGGGACTGGCTGCTATTGGGCGAAGTGCCGGGGCAGGATCTCCTGTCATCTCACCTTGCTCCTGCCGA
GAAAGTATCCATCATGGCTGATGCAATGCGGCGGCTGCATACGCTTGATCCGGCTACCTGCCCATTCGAC
CACCAAGCGAAACATCGCATCGAGCGAGCACGTACTCGGATGGAAGCCGGTCTTGTCGATCAGGATGATC
TGGACGAAGAGCATCAGGGGCTCGCGCCAGCCGAACTGTTCGCCAGGCTCAAGGCGCGCATGCCCGACGG
CGAGGATCTCGTCGTGACCCATGGCGATGCCTGCTTGCCGAATATCATGGTGGAAAATGGCCGCTTTTCT
GGATTCATCGACTGTGGCCGGCTGGGTGTGGCGGACCGCTATCAGGACATAGCGTTGGCTACCCGTGATA
TTGCTGAAGAGCTTGGCGGCGAATGGGCTGACCGCTTCCTCGTGCTTTACGGTATCGCCGCTCCCGATTC
GCAGCGCATCGCCTTCTATCGCCTTCTTGACGAGTTCTTCTGAGCGGGACTCTGGGGTTCGCGAAATGAC
CGACCAAGCGACGCCCAACCTGCCATCACGAGATTTCGATTCCACCGCCGCCTTCTATGAAAGGTTGGGC
TTCGGAATCGTTTTCCGGGACGCCGGCTGGATGATCCTCCAGCGCGGGGATCTCATGCTGGAGTTCTTCG
CCCACCCCAACTTGTTTATTGCAGCTTATAATGGTTACAAATAAAGCAATAGCATCACAAATTTCACAAA
TAAAGCATTTTTTTCACTGCATTCTAGTTGTGGTTTGTCCAAACTCATCAATGTATCTTATCATGTCTGT
ATACCGTCGACCTCTAGCTAGAGCTTGGCGTAATCATGGTCATAGCTGTTTCCTGTGTGAAATTGTTATC
CGCTCACAATTCCACACAACATACGAGCCGGAAGCATAAAGTGTAAAGCCTGGGGTGCCTAATGAGTGAG
CTAACTCACATTAATTGCGTTGCGCTCACTGCCCGCTTTCCAGTCGGGAAACCTGTCGTGCCAGCTGCAT
TAATGAATCGGCCAACGCGCGGGGAGAGGCGGTTTGCGTATTGGGCGCTCTTCCGCTTCCTCGCTCACTG
ACTCGCTGCGCTCGGTCGTTCGGCTGCGGCGAGCGGTATCAGCTCACTCAAAGGCGGTAATACGGTTATC
CACAGAATCAGGGGATAACGCAGGAAAGAACATGTGAGCAAAAGGCCAGCAAAAGGCCAGGAACCGTAAA
AAGGCCGCGTTGCTGGCGTTTTTCCATAGGCTCCGCCCCCCTGACGAGCATCACAAAAATCGACGCTCAA
GTCAGAGGTGGCGAAACCCGACAGGACTATAAAGATACCAGGCGTTTCCCCCTGGAAGCTCCCTCGTGCG
CTCTCCTGTTCCGACCCTGCCGCTTACCGGATACCTGTCCGCCTTTCTCCCTTCGGGAAGCGTGGCGCTT
TCTCAATGCTCACGCTGTAGGTATCTCAGTTCGGTGTAGGTCGTTCGCTCCAAGCTGGGCTGTGTGCACG
AACCCCCCGTTCAGCCCGACCGCTGCGCCTTATCCGGTAACTATCGTCTTGAGTCCAACCCGGTAAGACA
CGACTTATCGCCACTGGCAGCAGCCACTGGTAACAGGATTAGCAGAGCGAGGTATGTAGGCGGTGCTACA
GAGTTCTTGAAGTGGTGGCCTAACTACGGCTACACTAGAAGGACAGTATTTGGTATCTGCGCTCTGCTGA
AGCCAGTTACCTTCGGAAAAAGAGTTGGTAGCTCTTGATCCGGCAAACAAACCACCGCTGGTAGCGGTGG
TTTTTTTGTTTGCAAGCAGCAGATTACGCGCAGAAAAAAAGGATCTCAAGAAGATCCTTTGATCTTTTCT
ACGGGGTCTGACGCTCAGTGGAACGAAAACTCACGTTAAGGGATTTTGGTCATGAGATTATCAAAAAGGA
TCTTCACCTAGATCCTTTTAAATTAAAAATGAAGTTTTAAATCAATCTAAAGTATATATGAGTAAACTTG
GTCTGACAGTTACCAATGCTTAATCAGTGAGGCACCTATCTCAGCGATCTGTCTATTTCGTTCATCCATA
GTTGCCTGACTCCCCGTCGTGTAGATAACTACGATACGGGAGGGCTTACCATCTGGCCCCAGTGCTGCAA
TGATACCGCGAGACCCACGCTCACCGGCTCCAGATTTATCAGCAATAAACCAGCCAGCCGGAAGGGCCGA
GCGCAGAAGTGGTCCTGCAACTTTATCCGCCTCCATCCAGTCTATTAATTGTTGCCGGGAAGCTAGAGTA
AGTAGTTCGCCAGTTAATAGTTTGCGCAACGTTGTTGCCATTGCTACAGGCATCGTGGTGTCACGCTCGT
CGTTTGGTATGGCTTCATTCAGCTCCGGTTCCCAACGATCAAGGCGAGTTACATGATCCCCCATGTTGTG
CAAAAAAGCGGTTAGCTCCTTCGGTCCTCCGATCGTTGTCAGAAGTAAGTTGGCCGCAGTGTTATCACTC
ATGGTTATGGCAGCACTGCATAATTCTCTTACTGTCATGCCATCCGTAAGATGCTTTTCTGTGACTGGTG
AGTACTCAACCAAGTCATTCTGAGAATAGTGTATGCGGCGACCGAGTTGCTCTTGCCCGGCGTCAATACG
GGATAATACCGCGCCACATAGCAGAACTTTAAAAGTGCTCATCATTGGAAAACGTTCTTCGGGGCGAAAA
CTCTCAAGGATCTTACCGCTGTTGAGATCCAGTTCGATGTAACCCACTCGTGCACCCAACTGATCTTCAG
CATCTTTTACTTTCACCAGCGTTTCTGGGTGAGCAAAAACAGGAAGGCAAAATGCCGCAAAAAAGGGAAT
AAGGGCGACACGGAAATGTTGAATACTCATACTCTTCCTTTTTCAATATTATTGAAGCATTTATCAGGGT
TATTGTCTCATGAGCGGATACATATTTGAATGTATTTAGAAAAATAAACAAATAGGGGTTCCGCGCACAT
TTCCCCGAAAAGTGCCACCTGACGTC
Features (pLannotate 1.2.2; 23 found; start..end, strand, type, name):
     36..80      -  misc_feature   bom (fragment): basis of mobility region from pBR322
    235..614     +  enhancer       CMV enhancer: human cytomegalovirus immediate early enhancer
    615..818     +  promoter       CMV promoter: human cytomegalovirus (CMV) immediate early promoter
    814..847     +  LTR            5' LTR (truncated) (fragment): truncated 5' long terminal repeat (LTR) from HIV-1
    863..881     +  promoter       T7 promoter: promoter for bacteriophage T7 RNA polymerase
    911..935     +  protein_bind   attB1: mutant version of attB; recombination site for the Gateway® BP reaction BP Clonase™
    965..1792    +  CDS            POLG_ZIKVF (fragment): Experimental evidence at protein level: Swiss-Prot protein existence level 1. [RNA-directed RNA polymerase NS5]: Replicates the viral (+) and (-) RNA genome, and performs the capping of genomes in the cytoplasm (PubMed:30951555). Methylates viral RNA cap at guanine N-7 and ribose 2'-O positions. Once sufficient NS5 is expressed, binds to the cap-proximal structure and inhibits further translation of the viral genome (By similarity). Besides its role in RNA genome replication, also prevents the establishment of a cellular antiviral state by blocking the interferon-alpha/beta (IFN-alpha/beta) si
   1800..1824    -  protein_bind   attB2: mutant version of attB; recombination site for the Gateway® BP reaction BP Clonase™
   1850..1891    +  CDS            V5 tag: epitope tag from simian virus 5
   1975..2023    +  polyA_signal   HSV TK poly(A) signal: herpes simplex virus thymidine kinase polyadenylation signal (Cole and Stacy, 1985)
   2114..2130    -  polyA_signal   bGH poly(A) signal (fragment): bovine growth hormone polyadenylation signal
   2225..2653    +  rep_origin     f1 ori (sequence partly withheld): f1 bacteriophage origin of replication; arrow indicates direction of (+) strand synthesis
   2667..2996    +  promoter       SV40 promoter: SV40 enhancer and early promoter
   3063..3854    +  CDS            neo: KKA2_KLEPN - Also known as kan, nptII. Experimental evidence at protein level: Swiss-Prot protein existence level 1. Resistance to kanamycin, neomycin, paromomycin, ribostamycin, butirosin and gentamicin B. From Klebsiella pneumoniae.
   3880..4038    +  CDS            ble (fragment): BLE_KLEPN - Experimental evidence at protein level: Swiss-Prot protein existence level 1. Binding protein with a strong affinity to the bleomycin family of antibiotics. Binds to CL990; an antimitotic-antibiotic compound. From Klebsiella pneumoniae.
   4033..4154    +  polyA_signal   SV40 poly(A) signal: SV40 polyadenylation signal
   4227..4243    -  protein_bind   lac operator: The lac repressor binds to the lac operator to inhibit transcription in E. coli. This inhibition can be relieved by adding lactose or isopropyl-β-D-thiogalactopyranoside (IPTG). lac repressor encoded by lacI
   4251..4281    -  promoter       lac promoter: promoter for the E. coli lac operon
   4296..4317    -  protein_bind   CAP binding site: CAP binding activates transcription in the presence of cAMP. E. coli catabolite activator protein
   4330..4422    -  CDS            lacI (fragment): lac repressor; lacI; The lac repressor binds to the lac operator to inhibit transcription in E. coli. This inhibition can be relieved by adding lactose or isopropyl-β-D-thiogalactopyranoside (IPTG).
   4605..5193    -  rep_origin     ori: high-copy-number ColE1/pMB1/pBR322/pUC origin of replication
   5364..6224    -  CDS            AmpR: β-lactamase; bla; confers resistance to ampicillin, carbenicillin, and related antibiotics
   6225..6329    -  promoter       AmpR promoter: bla
