>Addgene plasmid #120827 | pcDNA3.2/2K-NS4B | addgene full sequence | sequence record 234616 | Addgene NGS Result
GACATTGATTATTGACTAGTTATTAATAGTAATCAATTACGGGGTCATTAGTTCATAGCCCATATATGGA
GTTCCGCGTTACATAACTTACGGTAAATGGCCCGCCTGGCTGACCGCCCAACGACCCCCGCCCATTGACG
TCAATAATGACGTATGTTCCCATAGTAACGCCAATAGGGACTTTCCATTGACGTCAATGGGTGGAGTATT
TACGGTAAACTGCCCACTTGGCAGTACATCAAGTGTATCATATGCCAAGTACGCCCCCTATTGACGTCAA
TGACGGTAAATGGCCCGCCTGGCATTATGCCCAGTACATGACCTTATGGGACTTTCCTACTTGGCAGTAC
ATCTACGTATTAGTCATCGCTATTACCATGGTGATGCGGTTTTGGCAGTACATCAATGGGCGTGGATAGC
GGTTTGACTCACGGGGATTTCCAAGTCTCCACCCCATTGACGTCAATGGGAGTTTGTTTTGGCACCAAAA
TCAACGGGACTTTCCAAAATGTCGTAACAACTCCGCCCCATTGACGCAAATGGGCGGTAGGCGTGTACGG
TGGGAGGTCTATATAAGCAGAGCTCTCTGGCTAACTAGAGAACCCACTGCTTACTGGCTTATCGAAATTA
ATACGACTCACTATAGGGAGACCCAAGCTGGCTAGTTAAGCTATCAACAAGTTTGTACAAAAAAGCAGGC
TCCGAATTCGCCCTTAGGAGGACAGCTATGTCTCCCCAGGACAACCAAATGGCAATCATCATCATGGTAG
CAGTAGGTCTTCTGGGCTTGATTACCGCCAATGAACTCGGATGGTTGGAGAGAACAAAGAGTGACCTAAG
CCATCTAATGGGAAGGAGAGAGGAGGGAGCAACCATAGGATTCTCAATGGACATTGACCTGCGGCCAGCC
TCAGCTTGGGCCATCTATGCTGCCTTGACAACTTTCATTACCCCAGCCGTCCAACATGCAGTGACCACTT
CATACAACAACTACTCCTTAATGGCGATGGCCACGCAAGCTGGAGTGTTGTTTGGTATGGGCAAAGGGAT
GCCATTCTACGCATGGGACTTTGGAGTCCCGCTGCTAATGATAGGTTGCTACTCACAATTAACACCCCTG
ACCCTAATAGTGGCCATCATTTTGCTCGTGGCGCACTACATGTACTTGATCCCAGGGCTGCAGGCAGCAG
CTGCGCGTGCTGCCCAGAAGAGAACGGCAGCTGGCATCATGAAGAACCCTGTTGTGGATGGAATAGTGGT
GACTGACATTGACACAATGACAATTGACCCCCAAGTGGAGAAAAAGATGGGACAGGTGCTACTCATAGCA
GTAGCAGTCTCCAGCGCCATACTGTCGCGGACCGCCTGGGGGTGGGGGGAGGCTGGGGCCCTGATCACAG
CCGCAACTTCCACTTTGTGGGAAGGCTCTCCGAACAAGTACTGGAACTCCTCTACAGCCACTTCACTGTG
TAACATTTTTAGGGGAAGTTACTTGGCTGGAGCTTCTCTAATCTACATAGTAACAAGAAACGCTGGCTTG
GTCAAGAGACGTAAGGGCGAATTCGACCCAGCTTTCTTGTACAAAGTGGTTGATCTAGAGGGCCCGCGGT
TCGAAGGTAAGCCTATCCCTAACCCTCTCCTCGGTCTCGATTCTACGCGTACCGGTTAGTAATGAGTTTA
AACGGGGGAGGCTAACTGAAACACGGAAGGAGACAATACCGGAAGGAACCCGCGCTATGACGGCAATAAA
AAGACAGAATAAAACGCACGGGTGTTGGGTCGTTTGTTCATAAACGCGGGGTTCGGTCCCAGGGCTGGCA
CTCTGTCGATACCCCACCGAGACCCCATTGGGGCCAATACGCCCGCGTTTCTTCCTTTTCCCCACCCCAC
CCCCCAAGTTCGGGTGAAGGCCCAGGGCTCGCAGCCAACGTCGGGGCGGCAGGCCCTGCCATAGCAGATC
TGCGCAGCTGGGGCTCTAGGGGGTATCCCC
[124 nt withheld, positions 1991-2114]
C
[91 nt withheld, positions 2116-2206]
A
[49 nt withheld, positions 2208-2256]
CCTTTGACGTTGGAGTCCACGTTCTTT
[37 nt withheld, positions 2284-2320]
ACCCTATCTCGGTCTATTCTTTTGATTTATAAGGGATTTTGCCGATTTCGGCCTATTGGTTAAAAAATGA
GCTGATTTAACAAAAATTTAACGCGAATTAATTCTGTGGAATGTGTGTCAGTTAGGGTGTGGAAAGTCCC
CAGGCTCCCCAGCAGGCAGAAGTATGCAAAGCATGCATCTCAATTAGTCAGCAACCAGGTGTGGAAAGTC
CCCAGGCTCCCCAGCAGGCAGAAGTATGCAAAGCATGCATCTCAATTAGTCAGCAACCATAGTCCCGCCC
CTAACTCCGCCCATCCCGCCCCTAACTCCGCCCAGTTCCGCCCATTCTCCGCCCCATGGCTGACTAATTT
TTTTTATTTATGCAGAGGCCGAGGCCGCCTCTGCCTCTGAGCTATTCCAGAAGTAGTGAGGAGGCTTTTT
TGGAGGCCTAGGCTTTTGCAAAAAGCTCCCGGGAGCTTGTATATCCATTTTCGGATCTGATCAAGAGACA
GGATGAGGATCGTTTCGCATGATTGAACAAGATGGATTGCACGCAGGTTCTCCGGCCGCTTGGGTGGAGA
GGCTATTCGGCTATGACTGGGCACAACAGACAATCGGCTGCTCTGATGCCGCCGTGTTCCGGCTGTCAGC
GCAGGGGCGCCCGGTTCTTTTTGTCAAGACCGACCTGTCCGGTGCCCTGAATGAACTGCAGGACGAGGCA
GCGCGGCTATCGTGGCTGGCCACGACGGGCGTTCCTTGCGCAGCTGTGCTCGACGTTGTCACTGAAGCGG
GAAGGGACTGGCTGCTATTGGGCGAAGTGCCGGGGCAGGATCTCCTGTCATCTCACCTTGCTCCTGCCGA
GAAAGTATCCATCATGGCTGATGCAATGCGGCGGCTGCATACGCTTGATCCGGCTACCTGCCCATTCGAC
CACCAAGCGAAACATCGCATCGAGCGAGCACGTACTCGGATGGAAGCCGGTCTTGTCGATCAGGATGATC
TGGACGAAGAGCATCAGGGGCTCGCGCCAGCCGAACTGTTCGCCAGGCTCAAGGCGCGCATGCCCGACGG
CGAGGATCTCGTCGTGACCCATGGCGATGCCTGCTTGCCGAATATCATGGTGGAAAATGGCCGCTTTTCT
GGATTCATCGACTGTGGCCGGCTGGGTGTGGCGGACCGCTATCAGGACATAGCGTTGGCTACCCGTGATA
TTGCTGAAGAGCTTGGCGGCGAATGGGCTGACCGCTTCCTCGTGCTTTACGGTATCGCCGCTCCCGATTC
GCAGCGCATCGCCTTCTATCGCCTTCTTGACGAGTTCTTCTGAGCGGGACTCTGGGGTTCGCGAAATGAC
CGACCAAGCGACGCCCAACCTGCCATCACGAGATTTCGATTCCACCGCCGCCTTCTATGAAAGGTTGGGC
TTCGGAATCGTTTTCCGGGACGCCGGCTGGATGATCCTCCAGCGCGGGGATCTCATGCTGGAGTTCTTCG
CCCACCCCAACTTGTTTATTGCAGCTTATAATGGTTACAAATAAAGCAATAGCATCACAAATTTCACAAA
TAAAGCATTTTTTTCACTGCATTCTAGTTGTGGTTTGTCCAAACTCATCAATGTATCTTATCATGTCTGT
ATACCGTCGACCTCTAGCTAGAGCTTGGCGTAATCATGGTCATAGCTGTTTCCTGTGTGAAATTGTTATC
CGCTCACAATTCCACACAACATACGAGCCGGAAGCATAAAGTGTAAAGCCTGGGGTGCCTAATGAGTGAG
CTAACTCACATTAATTGCGTTGCGCTCACTGCCCGCTTTCCAGTCGGGAAACCTGTCGTGCCAGCTGCAT
TAATGAATCGGCCAACGCGCGGGGAGAGGCGGTTTGCGTATTGGGCGCTCTTCCGCTTCCTCGCTCACTG
ACTCGCTGCGCTCGGTCGTTCGGCTGCGGCGAGCGGTATCAGCTCACTCAAAGGCGGTAATACGGTTATC
CACAGAATCAGGGGATAACGCAGGAAAGAACATGTGAGCAAAAGGCCAGCAAAAGGCCAGGAACCGTAAA
AAGGCCGCGTTGCTGGCGTTTTTCCATAGGCTCCGCCCCCCTGACGAGCATCACAAAAATCGACGCTCAA
GTCAGAGGTGGCGAAACCCGACAGGACTATAAAGATACCAGGCGTTTCCCCCTGGAAGCTCCCTCGTGCG
CTCTCCTGTTCCGACCCTGCCGCTTACCGGATACCTGTCCGCCTTTCTCCCTTCGGGAAGCGTGGCGCTT
TCTCATAGCTCACGCTGTAGGTATCTCAGTTCGGTGTAGGTCGTTCGCTCCAAGCTGGGCTGTGTGCACG
AACCCCCCGTTCAGCCCGACCGCTGCGCCTTATCCGGTAACTATCGTCTTGAGTCCAACCCGGTAAGACA
CGACTTATCGCCACTGGCAGCAGCCACTGGTAACAGGATTAGCAGAGCGAGGTATGTAGGCGGTGCTACA
GAGTTCTTGAAGTGGTGGCCTAACTACGGCTACACTAGAAGAACAGTATTTGGTATCTGCGCTCTGCTGA
AGCCAGTTACCTTCGGAAAAAGAGTTGGTAGCTCTTGATCCGGCAAACAAACCACCGCTGGTAGCGGTGG
TTTTTTTGTTTGCAAGCAGCAGATTACGCGCAGAAAAAAAGGATCTCAAGAAGATCCTTTGATCTTTTCT
ACGGGGTCTGACGCTCAGTGGAACGAAAACTCACGTTAAGGGATTTTGGTCATGAGATTATCAAAAAGGA
TCTTCACCTAGATCCTTTTAAATTAAAAATGAAGTTTTAAATCAATCTAAAGTATATATGAGTAAACTTG
GTCTGACAGTTACCAATGCTTAATCAGTGAGGCACCTATCTCAGCGATCTGTCTATTTCGTTCATCCATA
GTTGCCTGACTCCCCGTCGTGTAGATAACTACGATACGGGAGGGCTTACCATCTGGCCCCAGTGCTGCAA
TGATACCGCGAGACCCACGCTCACCGGCTCCAGATTTATCAGCAATAAACCAGCCAGCCGGAAGGGCCGA
GCGCAGAAGTGGTCCTGCAACTTTATCCGCCTCCATCCAGTCTATTAATTGTTGCCGGGAAGCTAGAGTA
AGTAGTTCGCCAGTTAATAGTTTGCGCAACGTTGTTGCCATTGCTACAGGCATCGTGGTGTCACGCTCGT
CGTTTGGTATGGCTTCATTCAGCTCCGGTTCCCAACGATCAAGGCGAGTTACATGATCCCCCATGTTGTG
CAAAAAAGCGGTTAGCTCCTTCGGTCCTCCGATCGTTGTCAGAAGTAAGTTGGCCGCAGTGTTATCACTC
ATGGTTATGGCAGCACTGCATAATTCTCTTACTGTCATGCCATCCGTAAGATGCTTTTCTGTGACTGGTG
AGTACTCAACCAAGTCATTCTGAGAATAGTGTATGCGGCGACCGAGTTGCTCTTGCCCGGCGTCAATACG
GGATAATACCGCGCCACATAGCAGAACTTTAAAAGTGCTCATCATTGGAAAACGTTCTTCGGGGCGAAAA
CTCTCAAGGATCTTACCGCTGTTGAGATCCAGTTCGATGTAACCCACTCGTGCACCCAACTGATCTTCAG
CATCTTTTACTTTCACCAGCGTTTCTGGGTGAGCAAAAACAGGAAGGCAAAATGCCGCAAAAAAGGGAAT
AAGGGCGACACGGAAATGTTGAATACTCATACTCTTCCTTTTTCAATATTATTGAAGCATTTATCAGGGT
TATTGTCTCATGAGCGGATACATATTTGAATGTATTTAGAAAAATAAACAAATAGGGGTTCCGCGCACAT
TTCCCCGAAAAGTGCCACCTGACGTCGACGGATCGGGAGATCTCCCGATCCCCTATGGTGCACTCTCAGT
ACAATCTGCTCTGATGCCGCATAGTTAAGCCAGTATCTGCTCCCTGCTTGTGTGTTGGAGGTCGCTGAGT
AGTGCGCGAGCAAAATTTAAGCTACAACAAGGCAAGGCTTGACCGACAATTGCATGAAGAATCTGCTTAG
GGTTAGGCGTTTTGCGCTGCTTCGCGATGTACGGGCCAGATATACGCGTT
Features (pLannotate 1.2.2; 23 found; start..end, strand, type, name):
      1..380     +  enhancer       CMV enhancer: human cytomegalovirus immediate early enhancer
    381..584     +  promoter       CMV promoter: human cytomegalovirus (CMV) immediate early promoter
    580..613     +  LTR            5' LTR (truncated) (fragment): truncated 5' long terminal repeat (LTR) from HIV-1
    629..647     +  promoter       T7 promoter: promoter for bacteriophage T7 RNA polymerase
    677..701     +  protein_bind   attB1: mutant version of attB; recombination site for the Gateway® BP reaction BP Clonase™
    731..1558    +  CDS            POLG_ZIKVF (fragment): Experimental evidence at protein level: Swiss-Prot protein existence level 1. [RNA-directed RNA polymerase NS5]: Replicates the viral (+) and (-) RNA genome, and performs the capping of genomes in the cytoplasm (PubMed:30951555). Methylates viral RNA cap at guanine N-7 and ribose 2'-O positions. Once sufficient NS5 is expressed, binds to the cap-proximal structure and inhibits further translation of the viral genome (By similarity). Besides its role in RNA genome replication, also prevents the establishment of a cellular antiviral state by blocking the interferon-alpha/beta (IFN-alpha/beta) si
   1566..1590    -  protein_bind   attB2: mutant version of attB; recombination site for the Gateway® BP reaction BP Clonase™
   1616..1657    +  CDS            V5 tag: epitope tag from simian virus 5
   1741..1789    +  polyA_signal   HSV TK poly(A) signal: herpes simplex virus thymidine kinase polyadenylation signal (Cole and Stacy, 1985)
   1880..1896    -  polyA_signal   bGH poly(A) signal (fragment): bovine growth hormone polyadenylation signal
   1991..2419    +  rep_origin     f1 ori (sequence partly withheld): f1 bacteriophage origin of replication; arrow indicates direction of (+) strand synthesis
   2433..2762    +  promoter       SV40 promoter: SV40 enhancer and early promoter
   2829..3620    +  CDS            neo: KKA2_KLEPN - Also known as kan, nptII. Experimental evidence at protein level: Swiss-Prot protein existence level 1. Resistance to kanamycin, neomycin, paromomycin, ribostamycin, butirosin and gentamicin B. From Klebsiella pneumoniae.
   3646..3804    +  CDS            ble (fragment): BLE_KLEPN - Experimental evidence at protein level: Swiss-Prot protein existence level 1. Binding protein with a strong affinity to the bleomycin family of antibiotics. Binds to CL990; an antimitotic-antibiotic compound. From Klebsiella pneumoniae.
   3799..3920    +  polyA_signal   SV40 poly(A) signal: SV40 polyadenylation signal
   3993..4009    -  protein_bind   lac operator: The lac repressor binds to the lac operator to inhibit transcription in E. coli. This inhibition can be relieved by adding lactose or isopropyl-β-D-thiogalactopyranoside (IPTG). lac repressor encoded by lacI
   4017..4047    -  promoter       lac promoter: promoter for the E. coli lac operon
   4062..4083    -  protein_bind   CAP binding site: CAP binding activates transcription in the presence of cAMP. E. coli catabolite activator protein
   4096..4188    -  CDS            lacI (fragment): lac repressor; lacI; The lac repressor binds to the lac operator to inhibit transcription in E. coli. This inhibition can be relieved by adding lactose or isopropyl-β-D-thiogalactopyranoside (IPTG).
   4371..4959    -  rep_origin     ori: high-copy-number ColE1/pMB1/pBR322/pUC origin of replication
   5130..5990    -  CDS            AmpR: β-lactamase; bla; confers resistance to ampicillin, carbenicillin, and related antibiotics
   5991..6095    -  promoter       AmpR promoter: bla
   6154..6206    -  misc_feature   bom (fragment): basis of mobility region from pBR322
