[The description below was written by a language model from this plasmid's Addgene catalogue record and pLannotate feature annotations shown in this document.]
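Description:
pcDNA3.2/2K-NS4B is a mammalian expression plasmid of 6,360 bp, built on the Invitrogen pcDNA3.2 Gateway destination backbone, for ectopic expression of the Zika virus (ZIKV) 2K-NS4B protein. It is maintained in E. coli as a high-copy plasmid through a ColE1/pUC-type origin and is selected with ampicillin via the β-lactamase gene. An f1 origin is also present. For mammalian cells, an SV40 early promoter drives a neomycin phosphotransferase gene terminated by an SV40 poly(A) signal, which would allow G418 selection of stable transfectants. Short annotated hits such as the ble, lacI, bGH poly(A) and HIV-1 LTR fragments appear to be backbone remnants or incidental matches rather than functional units.

The payload sits between attB1 and attB2 sites, the scars left by Gateway recombination cloning. It is an open reading frame of roughly 830 bp that matches a fragment of the ZIKV polyprotein. The automated annotation carries the generic polyprotein description, which mentions NS5. However, the catalogue entry identifies the insert as NS4B preceded by the 2K peptide, the short segment that lies upstream of NS4B in the flavivirus polyprotein. Transcription is driven by the human CMV immediate early enhancer and promoter. A T7 promoter just upstream of the insert would permit in vitro transcription. The coding sequence is followed by a backbone-encoded C-terminal V5 epitope tag for detection, and then an HSV TK polyadenylation signal.

The two feature tables, from the depositor's sequence and the repository's sequencing, show the same features and differ only in their start coordinate. The associated study examined innate immune sensing of ZIKV and viral antagonism of type I interferon induction and signalling, so the plasmid likely served to test individual viral proteins in transfected cells.
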