Addgene plasmid #120827: pcDNA3.2/2K-NS4B
Purpose: Ectopic expression of ZIKV protein
Depositing lab: Jan Rehwinkel. Depositing organization: University of Oxford. Publication: Infection with a Brazilian isolate of Zika virus generates RIG-I stimulatory RNA and the viral NS5 protein blocks type I IFN induction and signaling. Hertzog J, Dias Junior AG, Rigby RE, Donald CL, Mayer A, Sezgin E, Song C, Jin B, Hublitz P, Eggeling C, Kohl A, Rehwinkel J. Eur J Immunol. 2018 Mar 23. doi: 10.1002/eji.201847483. PubMed 29572905.
Backbone
  Vector backbone: pcDNA3.2
  Backbone manufacturer: Invitrogen
  Backbone size w/o insert (bp): 5535
  Vector type: Mammalian Expression
Growth in bacteria
  Bacterial resistance: Ampicillin, 100 μg/mL
  Growth temperature: 37°C
  Growth strain: DH5alpha
  Copy number: High Copy
Gene/Insert
  Gene/Insert name: 2K-NS4B ZIKV
  Promoter: CMV
  Tag / fusion protein: V5 (C terminal on backbone)
  Cloning method: Gateway Cloning
Terms and licenses: Academic/Nonprofit Terms; Industry Terms: Not Available to Industry
How to cite: pcDNA3.2/2K-NS4B was a gift from Jan Rehwinkel (Addgene plasmid # 120827 ; http://n2t.net/addgene:120827 ; RRID:Addgene_120827)
